Addgene plasmid #122805: pAC10085_pLX-NpuDnaE(C)-Puro(^C;181-199)-IRES-mCherry
Purpose: Plasmid 85:Lentiviral vector encoding NpuDnaE(C)-Puro(^C;181-199)and mCherry
Depositing lab: Albert Cheng. Publication: Split Selectable Markers. Jillette N, Du M, Cheng AW. bioRxiv 452979 10.1101/452979.
Backbone
  Vector backbone: pAC10096_pLX-DEST-IRES-mCherry (Addgene# 122816)
  Vector type: Mammalian Expression, Lentiviral
  Selectable markers: NpuDnaE(C)-Puro(^C;181-199)
Growth in bacteria
  Bacterial resistance: Ampicillin, 100 μg/mL
  Growth temperature: 30°C
  Growth strain: NEB Stable
  Copy number: Unknown
Gene/Insert
  Gene/Insert name: NpuDnaE(C)-Puro(^C;181-199)
  Species: Synthetic
  Cloning method: Gateway Cloning
  Sequencing primers: 5′ CMV-Forward; 3′ IRES-R
Terms and licenses: Academic/Nonprofit Terms; Industry Terms: Not Available to Industry
Depositor comments: Please visit https://www.biorxiv.org/content/10.1101/452979v2 for BioRxiv preprint.
How to cite: pAC10085_pLX-NpuDnaE(C)-Puro(^C;181-199)-IRES-mCherry was a gift from Albert Cheng (Addgene plasmid # 122805)
