[The description below was written by a language model from this plasmid's Addgene catalogue record and pLannotate feature annotations shown in this document.]
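Description:
pAC10085_pLX-NpuDnaE(C)-Puro(^C;181-199)-IRES-mCherry is an 8.8 kb lentiviral mammalian expression plasmid, made by Gateway cloning into the pLX-DEST-IRES-mCherry destination backbone. It is propagated in E. coli through a high-copy ColE1/pUC-type origin with ampicillin resistance (AmpR), and also carries an f1 ori and an SV40 origin. The viral portion has a third-generation layout. An RSV promoter drives a truncated HIV-1 5' LTR, followed by the Ψ packaging signal, a gag fragment, RRE and cPPT/CTS, and the genome ends in a self-inactivating ΔU3 3' LTR with a downstream SV40 poly(A) signal. The viral genome can therefore be packaged when helper functions are supplied in trans, and it integrates without active LTR promoter function.

The payload is a synthetic insert flanked by attB1 and attB2 sites downstream of the CMV enhancer/promoter. It encodes the C-terminal half of the split Npu DnaE intein fused to a short C-terminal fragment of puromycin N-acetyltransferase (residues 181–199 by the construct name). The feature table annotates only this small PuroR fragment, not the intein part. A V5 tag is annotated just after attB2, but the record does not say whether it is fused in frame to the insert. An EMCV IRES then allows mCherry translation from the same transcript, and a WPRE enhances expression. An hPGK promoter is also annotated upstream of the cPPT, with no stated role.

This plasmid is one half of a split selectable marker system. The fragment alone should not confer puromycin resistance. Intein-mediated protein trans-splicing with a partner construct carrying the complementary N-terminal Puro–intein fragment would reconstitute the enzyme, so a single drug selects for cells that received both vectors. mCherry marks the cells carrying this half.
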