Features (pLannotate 1.2.2; 32 found; start..end, strand, type, name):
     65..368     +  enhancer       CMV enhancer: human cytomegalovirus immediate early enhancer
    369..572     +  promoter       CMV promoter: human cytomegalovirus (CMV) immediate early promoter
    595..619     +  protein_bind   attB1: mutant version of attB; recombination site for the Gateway® BP reaction BP Clonase™
    753..813     +  CDS            PuroR (fragment): puromycin N-acetyltransferase; pac from Streptomyces alboniger; confers resistance to puromycin
    829..853     -  protein_bind   attB2: mutant version of attB; recombination site for the Gateway® BP reaction BP Clonase™
    855..896     +  CDS            V5 tag: epitope tag from simian virus 5
    935..1495    +  misc_feature   IRES: internal ribosome entry site (IRES) of the encephalomyocarditis virus (EMCV)
   1498..2205    +  CDS            mCherry: mCherry is a basic (constitutively fluorescent) red fluorescent protein published in 2004, derived from Discosoma sp.. It is reported to be a very rapidly-maturing monomer with low acid sensitivity.
   2232..2820    +  misc_feature   WPRE: woodchuck hepatitis virus posttranscriptional regulatory element
   2871..2890    +  misc_feature   cPPT/CTS (fragment): central polypurine tract and central termination sequence of HIV-1
   2892..3125    +  LTR            3' LTR (ΔU3): self-inactivating 3' long terminal repeat (LTR) from HIV-1
   3203..3324    +  polyA_signal   SV40 poly(A) signal: SV40 polyadenylation signal
   3364..3499    +  rep_origin     SV40 ori: SV40 origin of replication
   3520..3538    -  promoter       T7 promoter: promoter for bacteriophage T7 RNA polymerase
   3546..3701    +  CDS            lacZα (fragment): LacZα fragment of β-galactosidase; lacZ fragment
   3706..4134    +  rep_origin     f1 ori (sequence partly withheld): f1 bacteriophage origin of replication; arrow indicates direction of (+) strand synthesis
   4187..4291    +  promoter       AmpR promoter: bla
   4292..5152    +  CDS            AmpR: β-lactamase; bla; confers resistance to ampicillin, carbenicillin, and related antibiotics
   5323..5911    +  rep_origin     ori: high-copy-number ColE1/pMB1/pBR322/pUC origin of replication
   6094..6186    +  CDS            lacI (fragment): lac repressor; lacI; The lac repressor binds to the lac operator to inhibit transcription in E. coli. This inhibition can be relieved by adding lactose or isopropyl-β-D-thiogalactopyranoside (IPTG).
   6199..6220    +  protein_bind   CAP binding site: CAP binding activates transcription in the presence of cAMP. E. coli catabolite activator protein
   6235..6265    +  promoter       lac promoter: promoter for the E. coli lac operon
   6273..6289    +  protein_bind   lac operator: The lac repressor binds to the lac operator to inhibit transcription in E. coli. This inhibition can be relieved by adding lactose or isopropyl-β-D-thiogalactopyranoside (IPTG). lac repressor encoded by lacI
   6334..6352    +  promoter       T3 promoter: promoter for bacteriophage T3 RNA polymerase
   6380..6606    +  promoter       RSV promoter: Rous sarcoma virus enhancer/promoter
   6607..6787    +  LTR            5' LTR (truncated): truncated 5' long terminal repeat (LTR) from HIV-1
   6834..6959    +  misc_feature   HIV-1 Ψ: packaging signal of human immunodeficiency virus type 1
   6943..7306    +  CDS            HIV-1 gag (fragment): gag protein from human immunodeficiency virus 1; gag
   7452..7685    +  misc_feature   RRE: The Rev response element (RRE) of HIV-1 allows for Rev-dependent mRNA export from the nucleus to the cytoplasm.
   8062..8088    +  CDS            Rev (fragment): human immunodeficiency virus 1 (HIV-1) Rev protein; rev; enhances nuclear export of unspliced and incompletely spliced viral mRNAs
   8089..8589    +  promoter       hPGK promoter: human phosphoglycerate kinase 1 promoter
   8651..8768    +  misc_feature   cPPT/CTS: central polypurine tract and central termination sequence of HIV-1
>Addgene plasmid #122805 | pAC10085_pLX-NpuDnaE(C)-Puro(^C;181-199)-IRES-mCherry | depositor full sequence | sequence record 234310 | pAC10085_pLX-NpuDnaE(C)-Puro(^C;181-199)-IRES-mCherry sequence 8820 bps
CCCGGGGTTATTAATAGTAATCAATTACGGGGTCATTAGTTCATAGCCCATATATGGAGTTCCGCGTTAC
ATAACTTACGGTAAATGGCCCGCCTGGCTGACCGCCCAACGACCCCCGCCCATTGACGTCAATAATGACG
TATGTTCCCATAGTAACGCCAATAGGGACTTTCCATTGACGTCAATGGGTGGAGTATTTACGGTAAACTG
CCCACTTGGCAGTACATCAAGTGTATCATATGCCAAGTACGCCCCCTATTGACGTCAATGACGGTAAATG
GCCCGCCTGGCATTATGCCCAGTACATGACCTTATGGGACTTTCCTACTTGGCAGTACATCTACGTATTA
GTCATCGCTATTACCATGGTGATGCGGTTTTGGCAGTACATCAATGGGCGTGGATAGCGGTTTGACTCAC
GGGGATTTCCAAGTCTCCACCCCATTGACGTCAATGGGAGTTTGTTTTGGCACCAAAATCAACGGGACTT
TCCAAAATGTCGTAACAACTCCGCCCCATTGACGCAAATGGGCGGTAGGCGTGTACGGTGGGAGGTCTAT
ATAAGCAGAGCTCTCTGGCTAACTGTCGGGATCAACAAGTTTGTACAAAAAAGCAGGCTCCGAATTCACC
GGTGCCGCCACCATGATTAAGATCGCTACGCGGAAGTACCTGGGGAAACAGAACGTCTACGACATAGGTG
TGGAGCGCGATCACAACTTTGCTCTGAAAAATGGATTTATCGCCAGCAACTGCGACGTCGAGGTGCCCGA
AGGACCGCGCACCTGGTGCATGACCCGCAAGCCCGGTGCCTGATTAATTAAGAATTCGACCCAGCTTTCT
TGTACAAAGTGGTTGGTAAGCCTATCCCTAACCCTCTCCTCGGTCTCGATTCTACGTAGTAATGAGCTAG
CAGTCTCGAGGTTAACGAATTCCGCCCCCCCCCTAACGTTACTGGCCGAAGCCGCTTGGAATAAGGCCGG
TGTGCGCTTGTCTATATGTTATTTTCCACCATATTGCCGTCTTTTGGCAATGTGAGGGCCCGGAAACCTG
GCCCTGTCTTCTTGACGAGCATTCCTAGGGGTCTTTCCCCTCTCGCCAAAGGAATGCAAGGTCTGTTGAA
TGTCGTGAAGGAAGCAGTTCCTCTGGAAGCTTCTTGAAGACAAACAACGTCTGTAGCGACCCTTTGCAGG
CAGCGGAACCCCCCACCTGGCGACAGGTGCCCCTGCGGCCAAAAGCCACGTGTATAAGATACACCTGCAA
AGGCGGCACAACCCCAGTGCCACGTTGTGAGTTGGATAGTTGTGGAAAGAGTCAAATGGCTCTCCTCAAG
CGTATTCAACAAGGGGCTGAAGGATGCCCAGAAGGTACCCCATTGTATGGGATCTGATCTGGGGCCTCGG
TGCACATGCTTTACATGTGTTTAGTCGAGGTTAAAAAAACGTCTAGGCCCCCCGAACCACGGGGACGTGG
TTTTCCTTTGAAAAACACGATAATACCATGGTGAGCAAGGGCGAGGAGGATAACATGGCCATCATCAAGG
AGTTCATGCGCTTCAAGGTGCACATGGAGGGCTCCGTGAACGGCCACGAGTTCGAGATCGAGGGCGAGGG
CGAGGGCCGCCCCTACGAGGGCACCCAGACCGCCAAGCTGAAGGTGACCAAGGGTGGCCCCCTGCCCTTC
GCCTGGGACATCCTGTCCCCTCAGTTCATGTACGGCTCCAAGGCCTACGTGAAGCACCCCGCCGACATCC
CCGACTACTTGAAGCTGTCCTTCCCCGAGGGCTTCAAGTGGGAGCGCGTGATGAACTTCGAGGACGGCGG
CGTGGTGACCGTGACCCAGGACTCCTCCCTGCAGGACGGCGAGTTCATCTACAAGGTGAAGCTGCGCGGC
ACCAACTTCCCCTCCGACGGCCCCGTAATGCAGAAGAAGACCATGGGCTGGGAGGCCTCCTCCGAGCGGA
TGTACCCCGAGGACGGCGCCCTGAAGGGCGAGATCAAGCAGAGGCTGAAGCTGAAGGACGGCGGCCACTA
CGACGCTGAGGTCAAGACCACCTACAAGGCCAAGAAGCCCGTGCAGCTGCCCGGCGCCTACAACGTCAAC
ATCAAGTTGGACATCACCTCCCACAACGAGGACTACACCATCGTGGAACAGTACGAACGCGCCGAGGGCC
GCCACTCCACCGGCGGCATGGACGAGCTGTACAAGTAACACCGGTGGCGCGTTAAGTCGACAATCAACCT
CTGGATTACAAAATTTGTGAAAGATTGACTGGTATTCTTAACTATGTTGCTCCTTTTACGCTATGTGGAT
ACGCTGCTTTAATGCCTTTGTATCATGCTATTGCTTCCCGTATGGCTTTCATTTTCTCCTCCTTGTATAA
ATCCTGGTTGCTGTCTCTTTATGAGGAGTTGTGGCCCGTTGTCAGGCAACGTGGCGTGGTGTGCACTGTG
TTTGCTGACGCAACCCCCACTGGTTGGGGCATTGCCACCACCTGTCAGCTCCTTTCCGGGACTTTCGCTT
TCCCCCTCCCTATTGCCACGGCGGAACTCATCGCCGCCTGCCTTGCCCGCTGCTGGACAGGGGCTCGGCT
GTTGGGCACTGACAATTCCGTGGTGTTGTCGGGGAAATCATCGTCCTTTCCTTGGCTGCTCGCCTGTGTT
GCCACCTGGATTCTGCGCGGGACGTCCTTCTGCTACGTCCCTTCGGCCCTCAATCCAGCGGACCTTCCTT
CCCGCGGCCTGCTGCCGGCTCTGCGGCCTCTTCCGCGTCTTCGCCTTCGCCCTCAGACGAGTCGGATCTC
CCTTTGGGCCGCCTCCCCGCGTCGACTTTAAGACCAATGACTTACAAGGCAGCTGTAGATCTTAGCCACT
TTTTAAAAGAAAAGGGGGGACTGGAAGGGCTAATTCACTCCCAACGAAGACAAGATCTGCTTTTTGCTTG
TACTGGGTCTCTCTGGTTAGACCAGATCTGAGCCTGGGAGCTCTCTGGCTAACTAGGGAACCCACTGCTT
AAGCCTCAATAAAGCTTGCCTTGAGTGCTTCAAGTAGTGTGTGCCCGTCTGTTGTGTGACTCTGGTAACT
AGAGATCCCTCAGACCCTTTTAGTCAGTGTGGAAAATCTCTAGCAGTACGTATAGTAGTTCATGTCATCT
TATTATTCAGTATTTATAACTTGCAAAGAAATGAATATCAGAGAGTGAGAGGAACTTGTTTATTGCAGCT
TATAATGGTTACAAATAAAGCAATAGCATCACAAATTTCACAAATAAAGCATTTTTTTCACTGCATTCTA
GTTGTGGTTTGTCCAAACTCATCAATGTATCTTATCATGTCTGGCTCTAGCTATCCCGCCCCTAACTCCG
CCCATCCCGCCCCTAACTCCGCCCAGTTCCGCCCATTCTCCGCCCCATGGCTGACTAATTTTTTTTATTT
ATGCAGAGGCCGAGGCCGCCTCGGCCTCTGAGCTATTCCAGAAGTAGTGAGGAGGCTTTTTTGGAGGCCT
AGGGACGTACCCAATTCGCCCTATAGTGAGTCGTATTACGCGCGCTCACTGGCCGTCGTTTTACAACGTC
GTGACTGGGAAAACCCTGGCGTTACCCAACTTAATCGCCTTGCAGCACATCCCCCTTTCGCCAGCTGGCG
TAATAGCGAAGAGGCCCGCACCGATCGCCCTTCCCAACAGTTGCGCAGCCTGAATGGCGAATGGG
[124 nt withheld, positions 3706-3829]
C
[91 nt withheld, positions 3831-3921]
A
[49 nt withheld, positions 3923-3971]
CCTTTGACGTTGGAGTCCACGTTCTTT
[37 nt withheld, positions 3999-4035]
ACCCTATCTCGGTCTATTCTTTTGATTTATAAGGGATTTTGCCGATTTCGGCCTATTGGTTAAAAAATGA
GCTGATTTAACAAAAATTTAACGCGAATTTTAACAAAATATTAACGCTTACAATTTAGGTGGCACTTTTC
GGGGAAATGTGCGCGGAACCCCTATTTGTTTATTTTTCTAAATACATTCAAATATGTATCCGCTCATGAG
ACAATAACCCTGATAAATGCTTCAATAATATTGAAAAAGGAAGAGTATGAGTATTCAACATTTCCGTGTC
GCCCTTATTCCCTTTTTTGCGGCATTTTGCCTTCCTGTTTTTGCTCACCCAGAAACGCTGGTGAAAGTAA
AAGATGCTGAAGATCAGTTGGGTGCACGAGTGGGTTACATCGAACTGGATCTCAACAGCGGTAAGATCCT
TGAGAGTTTTCGCCCCGAAGAACGTTTTCCAATGATGAGCACTTTTAAAGTTCTGCTATGTGGCGCGGTA
TTATCCCGTATTGACGCCGGGCAAGAGCAACTCGGTCGCCGCATACACTATTCTCAGAATGACTTGGTTG
AGTACTCACCAGTCACAGAAAAGCATCTTACGGATGGCATGACAGTAAGAGAATTATGCAGTGCTGCCAT
AACCATGAGTGATAACACTGCGGCCAACTTACTTCTGACAACGATCGGAGGACCGAAGGAGCTAACCGCT
TTTTTGCACAACATGGGGGATCATGTAACTCGCCTTGATCGTTGGGAACCGGAGCTGAATGAAGCCATAC
CAAACGACGAGCGTGACACCACGATGCCTGTAGCAATGGCAACAACGTTGCGCAAACTATTAACTGGCGA
ACTACTTACTCTAGCTTCCCGGCAACAATTAATAGACTGGATGGAGGCGGATAAAGTTGCAGGACCACTT
CTGCGCTCGGCCCTTCCGGCTGGCTGGTTTATTGCTGATAAATCTGGAGCCGGTGAGCGTGGGTCTCGCG
GTATCATTGCAGCACTGGGGCCAGATGGTAAGCCCTCCCGTATCGTAGTTATCTACACGACGGGGAGTCA
GGCAACTATGGATGAACGAAATAGACAGATCGCTGAGATAGGTGCCTCACTGATTAAGCATTGGTAACTG
TCAGACCAAGTTTACTCATATATACTTTAGATTGATTTAAAACTTCATTTTTAATTTAAAAGGATCTAGG
TGAAGATCCTTTTTGATAATCTCATGACCAAAATCCCTTAACGTGAGTTTTCGTTCCACTGAGCGTCAGA
CCCCGTAGAAAAGATCAAAGGATCTTCTTGAGATCCTTTTTTTCTGCGCGTAATCTGCTGCTTGCAAACA
AAAAAACCACCGCTACCAGCGGTGGTTTGTTTGCCGGATCAAGAGCTACCAACTCTTTTTCCGAAGGTAA
CTGGCTTCAGCAGAGCGCAGATACCAAATACTGTTCTTCTAGTGTAGCCGTAGTTAGGCCACCACTTCAA
GAACTCTGTAGCACCGCCTACATACCTCGCTCTGCTAATCCTGTTACCAGTGGCTGCTGCCAGTGGCGAT
AAGTCGTGTCTTACCGGGTTGGACTCAAGACGATAGTTACCGGATAAGGCGCAGCGGTCGGGCTGAACGG
GGGGTTCGTGCACACAGCCCAGCTTGGAGCGAACGACCTACACCGAACTGAGATACCTACAGCGTGAGCT
ATGAGAAAGCGCCACGCTTCCCGAAGGGAGAAAGGCGGACAGGTATCCGGTAAGCGGCAGGGTCGGAACA
GGAGAGCGCACGAGGGAGCTTCCAGGGGGAAACGCCTGGTATCTTTATAGTCCTGTCGGGTTTCGCCACC
TCTGACTTGAGCGTCGATTTTTGTGATGCTCGTCAGGGGGGCGGAGCCTATGGAAAAACGCCAGCAACGC
GGCCTTTTTACGGTTCCTGGCCTTTTGCTGGCCTTTTGCTCACATGTTCTTTCCTGCGTTATCCCCTGAT
TCTGTGGATAACCGTATTACCGCCTTTGAGTGAGCTGATACCGCTCGCCGCAGCCGAACGACCGAGCGCA
GCGAGTCAGTGAGCGAGGAAGCGGAAGAGCGCCCAATACGCAAACCGCCTCTCCCCGCGCGTTGGCCGAT
TCATTAATGCAGCTGGCACGACAGGTTTCCCGACTGGAAAGCGGGCAGTGAGCGCAACGCAATTAATGTG
AGTTAGCTCACTCATTAGGCACCCCAGGCTTTACACTTTATGCTTCCGGCTCGTATGTTGTGTGGAATTG
TGAGCGGATAACAATTTCACACAGGAAACAGCTATGACCATGATTACGCCAAGCGCGCAATTAACCCTCA
CTAAAGGGAACAAAAGCTGGAGCTGCAAGCTTAATGTAGTCTTATGCAATACTCTTGTAGTCTTGCAACA
TGGTAACGATGAGTTAGCAACATGCCTTACAAGGAGAGAAAAAGCACCGTGCATGCCGATTGGTGGAAGT
AAGGTGGTACGATCGTGCCTTATTAGGAAGGCAACAGACGGGTCTGACATGGATTGGACGAACCACTGAA
TTGCCGCATTGCAGAGATATTGTATTTAAGTGCCTAGCTCGATACATAAACGGGTCTCTCTGGTTAGACC
AGATCTGAGCCTGGGAGCTCTCTGGCTAACTAGGGAACCCACTGCTTAAGCCTCAATAAAGCTTGCCTTG
AGTGCTTCAAGTAGTGTGTGCCCGTCTGTTGTGTGACTCTGGTAACTAGAGATCCCTCAGACCCTTTTAG
TCAGTGTGGAAAATCTCTAGCAGTGGCGCCCGAACAGGGACTTGAAAGCGAAAGGGAAACCAGAGGAGCT
CTCTCGACGCAGGACTCGGCTTGCTGAAGCGCGCACGGCAAGAGGCGAGGGGCGGCGACTGGTGAGTACG
CCAAAAATTTTGACTAGCGGAGGCTAGAAGGAGAGAGATGGGTGCGAGAGCGTCAGTATTAAGCGGGGGA
GAATTAGATCGCGATGGGAAAAAATTCGGTTAAGGCCAGGGGGAAAGAAAAAATATAAATTAAAACATAT
AGTATGGGCAAGCAGGGAGCTAGAACGATTCGCAGTTAATCCTGGCCTGTTAGAAACATCAGAAGGCTGT
AGACAAATACTGGGACAGCTACAACCATCCCTTCAGACAGGATCAGAAGAACTTAGATCATTATATAATA
CAGTAGCAACCCTCTATTGTGTGCATCAAAGGATAGAGATAAAAGACACCAAGGAAGCTTTAGACAAGAT
AGAGGAAGAGCAAAACAAAAGTAAGACCACCGCACAGCAAGCGGCCGCTGATCTTCAGACCTGGAGGAGG
AGATATGAGGGACAATTGGAGAAGTGAATTATATAAATATAAAGTAGTAAAAATTGAACCATTAGGAGTA
GCACCCACCAAGGCAAAGAGAAGAGTGGTGCAGAGAGAAAAAAGAGCAGTGGGAATAGGAGCTTTGTTCC
TTGGGTTCTTGGGAGCAGCAGGAAGCACTATGGGCGCAGCGTCAATGACGCTGACGGTACAGGCCAGACA
ATTATTGTCTGGTATAGTGCAGCAGCAGAACAATTTGCTGAGGGCTATTGAGGCGCAACAGCATCTGTTG
CAACTCACAGTCTGGGGCATCAAGCAGCTCCAGGCAAGAATCCTGGCTGTGGAAAGATACCTAAAGGATC
AACAGCTCCTGGGGATTTGGGGTTGCTCTGGAAAACTCATTTGCACCACTGCTGTGCCTTGGAATGCTAG
TTGGAGTAATAAATCTCTGGAACAGATTTGGAATCACACGACCTGGATGGAGTGGGACAGAGAAATTAAC
AATTACACAAGCTTAATACACTCCTTAATTGAAGAATCGCAAAACCAGCAAGAAAAGAATGAACAAGAAT
TATTGGAATTAGATAAATGGGCAAGTTTGTGGAATTGGTTTAACATAACAAATTGGCTGTGGTATATAAA
ATTATTCATAATGATAGTAGGAGGCTTGGTAGGTTTAAGAATAGTTTTTGCTGTACTTTCTATAGTGAAT
AGAGTTAGGCAGGGATATTCACCATTATCGTTTCAGACCCACCTCCCAACCCCGAGGGGACCCTTGCGCC
TTTTCCAAGGCAGCCCTGGGTTTGCGCAGGGACGCGGCTGCTCTGGGCGTGGTTCCGGGAAACGCAGCGG
CGCCGACCCTGGGTCTCGCACATTCTTCACGTCCGTTCGCAGCGTCACCCGGATCTTCGCCGCTACCCTT
GTGGGCCCCCCGGCGACGCTTCCTGCTCCGCCCCTAAGTCGGGAAGGTTCCTTGCGGTTCGCGGCGTGCC
GGACGTGACAAACGGAAGCCGCACGTCTCACTAGTACCCTCGCAGACGGACAGCGCCAGGGAGCAATGGC
AGCGCGCCGACCGCGATGGGCTGTGGCCAATAGCGGCTGCTCAGCAGGGCGCGCCGAGAGCAGCGGCCGG
GAAGGGGCGGTGCGGGAGGCGGGGTGTGGGGCGGTAGTGTGGGCCCTGTTCCTGCCCGCGCGGTGTTCCG
CATTCTGCAAGCCTCCGGAGCGCACGTCGGCAGTCGGCTCCCTCGTTGACCGAATCACCGACCTCTCTCC
CCAGGGGGTACCCAGCTGTCTAGAGAATTCTAGATCTTGAGACAAATGGCAGTATTCATCCACAATTTTA
AAAGAAAAGGGGGGATTGGGGGGTACAGTGCAGGGGAAAGAATAGTAGACATAATAGCAACAGACATACA
AACTAAAGAATTACAAAAACAAATTACAAAAATTCAAAATTTTCGGGTTTATTACAGGGACAGCAGAGAT
CCACTTTGGCGCCGGCTCGAGGGGG
